Addgene plasmid #86839: pJH372
Purpose: mamalian expression of AcrIIA1
Depositing lab: Joseph Bondy-Denomy. Depositing organization: University of California, San Francisco (UCSF). Publication: Inhibition of CRISPR-Cas9 with Bacteriophage Proteins. Rauch BJ, Silvis MR, Hultquist JF, Waters CS, McGregor MJ, Krogan NJ, Bondy-Denomy J. Cell. 2016 Dec 22. pii: S0092-8674(16)31683-X. doi: 10.1016/j.cell.2016.12.009. PubMed 28041849.
Backbone
  Vector backbone: pcDNA3.1(+)
  Vector type: Mammalian Expression
Growth in bacteria
  Bacterial resistance: Ampicillin, 100 μg/mL
  Growth temperature: 37°C
  Growth strain: DH5alpha
  Copy number: High Copy
Gene/Insert
  Gene/Insert name: acrIIA1 (alt name: LMOG_03146)
  Species: Listeria monocytogenes
  Promoter: CMV
  Cloning method: Gibson Cloning
  Sequencing primers: 5′ CMV-F; 3′ BGH-Rev
Terms and licenses: Academic/Nonprofit Terms; Industry Terms: Not Available to Industry
How to cite: pJH372 was a gift from Joseph Bondy-Denomy (Addgene plasmid # 86839 ; http://n2t.net/addgene:86839 ; RRID:Addgene_86839)
