[The description below was written by a language model from this plasmid's Addgene catalogue record and pLannotate feature annotations shown in this document.]
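Description:
pJH372 is a mammalian expression plasmid built on the pcDNA3.1(+) backbone that carries acrIIA1 (also listed as LMOG_03146), an anti-CRISPR gene from Listeria monocytogenes. It was deposited in connection with work on bacteriophage-derived proteins that inhibit CRISPR-Cas9. The insert was introduced by Gibson assembly. It sits between the human cytomegalovirus immediate-early enhancer/promoter and the bovine growth hormone polyadenylation signal, giving strong constitutive transcription and proper 3′ end processing in transfected mammalian cells. A T7 promoter lies just downstream of the CMV promoter and could support in vitro transcription of the insert. The automated feature table does not annotate the acrIIA1 coding sequence itself. It leaves an unannotated gap between the T7 promoter and the bGH signal, where the insert presumably resides, and the record mentions no epitope tags or localization signals. The short fragments called as HIV-1 LTR, ble, lacI and bom are probably annotation matches to small stretches of backbone sequence rather than functional elements.

In E. coli the roughly 5.9 kb plasmid is maintained through a high-copy ColE1/pUC-type origin and selected with ampicillin via the β-lactamase gene and its own promoter. An f1 origin is also present, which allows production of single-stranded DNA. For mammalian selection, an SV40 early promoter drives the neomycin phosphotransferase gene, followed by an SV40 polyadenylation signal, so stable lines can be selected with G418. The stated purpose is expression of AcrIIA1 in mammalian cells, which fits testing whether this protein inhibits Cas9 activity in that setting.
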