Features (pLannotate 1.2.2; 19 found; start..end, strand, type, name):
     17..396     +  enhancer       CMV enhancer: human cytomegalovirus immediate early enhancer
    397..600     +  promoter       CMV promoter: human cytomegalovirus (CMV) immediate early promoter
    596..629     +  LTR            5' LTR (truncated) (fragment): truncated 5' long terminal repeat (LTR) from HIV-1
    645..663     +  promoter       T7 promoter: promoter for bacteriophage T7 RNA polymerase
   1249..1473    +  polyA_signal   bGH poly(A) signal: bovine growth hormone polyadenylation signal
   1477..1498    +  promoter       SV40 promoter (fragment): SV40 enhancer and early promoter
   1519..1947    +  rep_origin     f1 ori (sequence partly withheld): f1 bacteriophage origin of replication; arrow indicates direction of (+) strand synthesis
   1961..2290    +  promoter       SV40 promoter: SV40 enhancer and early promoter
   2357..3148    +  CDS            neo: KKA2_KLEPN - Also known as kan, nptII. Experimental evidence at protein level: Swiss-Prot protein existence level 1. Resistance to kanamycin, neomycin, paromomycin, ribostamycin, butirosin and gentamicin B. From Klebsiella pneumoniae.
   3172..3330    +  CDS            ble (fragment): BLE_KLEPN - Experimental evidence at protein level: Swiss-Prot protein existence level 1. Binding protein with a strong affinity to the bleomycin family of antibiotics. Binds to CL990; an antimitotic-antibiotic compound. From Klebsiella pneumoniae.
   3325..3446    +  polyA_signal   SV40 poly(A) signal: SV40 polyadenylation signal
   3519..3535    -  protein_bind   lac operator: The lac repressor binds to the lac operator to inhibit transcription in E. coli. This inhibition can be relieved by adding lactose or isopropyl-β-D-thiogalactopyranoside (IPTG). lac repressor encoded by lacI
   3543..3573    -  promoter       lac promoter: promoter for the E. coli lac operon
   3588..3609    -  protein_bind   CAP binding site: CAP binding activates transcription in the presence of cAMP. E. coli catabolite activator protein
   3622..3714    -  CDS            lacI (fragment): lac repressor; lacI; The lac repressor binds to the lac operator to inhibit transcription in E. coli. This inhibition can be relieved by adding lactose or isopropyl-β-D-thiogalactopyranoside (IPTG).
   3897..4485    -  rep_origin     ori: high-copy-number ColE1/pMB1/pBR322/pUC origin of replication
   4656..5516    -  CDS            AmpR: β-lactamase; bla; confers resistance to ampicillin, carbenicillin, and related antibiotics
   5517..5621    -  promoter       AmpR promoter: bla
   5680..5732    -  misc_feature   bom (fragment): basis of mobility region from pBR322
>Addgene plasmid #86839 | pJH372 | addgene full sequence | sequence record 178072 | Addgene NGS Result
GCCAGATATACGCGTTGACATTGATTATTGACTAGTTATTAATAGTAATCAATTACGGGGTCATTAGTTC
ATAGCCCATATATGGAGTTCCGCGTTACATAACTTACGGTAAATGGCCCGCCTGGCTGACCGCCCAACGA
CCCCCGCCCATTGACGTCAATAATGACGTATGTTCCCATAGTAACGCCAATAGGGACTTTCCATTGACGT
CAATGGGTGGAGTATTTACGGTAAACTGCCCACTTGGCAGTACATCAAGTGTATCATATGCCAAGTACGC
CCCCTATTGACGTCAATGACGGTAAATGGCCCGCCTGGCATTATGCCCAGTACATGACCTTATGGGACTT
TCCTACTTGGCAGTACATCTACGTATTAGTCATCGCTATTACCATGGTGATGCGGTTTTGGCAGTACATC
AATGGGCGTGGATAGCGGTTTGACTCACGGGGATTTCCAAGTCTCCACCCCATTGACGTCAATGGGAGTT
TGTTTTGGCACCAAAATCAACGGGACTTTCCAAAATGTCGTAACAACTCCGCCCCATTGACGCAAATGGG
CGGTAGGCGTGTACGGTGGGAGGTCTATATAAGCAGAGCTCTCTGGCTAACTAGAGAACCCACTGCTTAC
TGGCTTATCGAAATTAATACGACTCACTATAGGGAGACCCAAGCTGGCTAGCGTTTAAACTTAAGCTTGG
TACCGAGCTCGGATCCGCCACCATGACCATCAAGTTGCTCGACGAATTTCTCAAGAAACATGATCTTACC
CGGTACCAACTGTCTAAACTGACTGGCATTTCTCAAAATACCTTGAAAGATCAGAATGAAAAGCCCTTGA
ATAAGTACACTGTATCCATACTCAGAAGTCTCAGCTTGATTTCCGGTCTGAGCGTTAGCGATGTACTTTT
TGAACTTGAAGACATAGAAAAGAATTCTGATGACTTGGCTGGATTCAAGCACCTCCTCGATAAATACAAA
CTCTCCTTCCCAGCACAAGAATTTGAACTCTACTGCCTTATTAAAGAATTCGAGTCCGCAAATATCGAAG
TTCTTCCATTCACGTTTAATAGATTCGAGAACGAGGAACATGTGAATATTAAGAAGGATGTCTGCAAGGC
TCTTGAAAATGCCATCACCGTCCTGAAGGAAAAAAAAAATGAGCTGCTTTGAGAATTCTGCAGATATCCA
GCACAGTGGCGGCCGCTCGAGTCTAGAGGGCCCGTTTAAACCCGCTGATCAGCCTCGACTGTGCCTTCTA
GTTGCCAGCCATCTGTTGTTTGCCCCTCCCCCGTGCCTTCCTTGACCCTGGAAGGTGCCACTCCCACTGT
CCTTTCCTAATAAAATGAGGAAATTGCATCGCATTGTCTGAGTAGGTGTCATTCTATTCTGGGGGGTGGG
GTGGGGCAGGACAGCAAGGGGGAGGATTGGGAAGACAATAGCAGGCATGCTGGGGATGCGGTGGGCTCTA
TGGCTTCTGAGGCGGAAAGAACCAGCTGGGGCTCTAGGGGGTATCCCC
[124 nt withheld, positions 1519-1642]
C
[91 nt withheld, positions 1644-1734]
A
[49 nt withheld, positions 1736-1784]
CCTTTGACGTTGGAGTCCACGTTCTTT
[37 nt withheld, positions 1812-1848]
ACCCTATCTCGGTCTATTCTTTTGATTTATAAGGGATTTTGCCGATTTCGGCCTATTGGTTAAAAAATGA
GCTGATTTAACAAAAATTTAACGCGAATTAATTCTGTGGAATGTGTGTCAGTTAGGGTGTGGAAAGTCCC
CAGGCTCCCCAGCAGGCAGAAGTATGCAAAGCATGCATCTCAATTAGTCAGCAACCAGGTGTGGAAAGTC
CCCAGGCTCCCCAGCAGGCAGAAGTATGCAAAGCATGCATCTCAATTAGTCAGCAACCATAGTCCCGCCC
CTAACTCCGCCCATCCCGCCCCTAACTCCGCCCAGTTCCGCCCATTCTCCGCCCCATGGCTGACTAATTT
TTTTTATTTATGCAGAGGCCGAGGCCGCCTCTGCCTCTGAGCTATTCCAGAAGTAGTGAGGAGGCTTTTT
TGGAGGCCTAGGCTTTTGCAAAAAGCTCCCGGGAGCTTGTATATCCATTTTCGGATCTGATCAAGAGACA
GGATGAGGATCGTTTCGCATGATTGAACAAGATGGATTGCACGCAGGTTCTCCGGCCGCTTGGGTGGAGA
GGCTATTCGGCTATGACTGGGCACAACAGACAATCGGCTGCTCTGATGCCGCCGTGTTCCGGCTGTCAGC
GCAGGGGCGCCCGGTTCTTTTTGTCAAGACCGACCTGTCCGGTGCCCTGAATGAACTGCAGGACGAGGCA
GCGCGGCTATCGTGGCTGGCCACGACGGGCGTTCCTTGCGCAGCTGTGCTCGACGTTGTCACTGAAGCGG
GAAGGGACTGGCTGCTATTGGGCGAAGTGCCGGGGCAGGATCTCCTGTCATCTCACCTTGCTCCTGCCGA
GAAAGTATCCATCATGGCTGATGCAATGCGGCGGCTGCATACGCTTGATCCGGCTACCTGCCCATTCGAC
CACCAAGCGAAACATCGCATCGAGCGAGCACGTACTCGGATGGAAGCCGGTCTTGTCGATCAGGATGATC
TGGACGAAGAGCATCAGGGGCTCGCGCCAGCCGAACTGTTCGCCAGGCTCAAGGCGCGCATGCCCGACGG
CGAGGATCTCGTCGTGACCCATGGCGATGCCTGCTTGCCGAATATCATGGTGGAAAATGGCCGCTTTTCT
GGATTCATCGACTGTGGCCGGCTGGGTGTGGCGGACCGCTATCAGGACATAGCGTTGGCTACCCGTGATA
TTGCTGAAGAGCTTGGCGGCGAATGGGCTGACCGCTTCCTCGTGCTTTACGGTATCGCCGCTCCCGATTC
GCAGCGCATCGCCTTCTATCGCCTTCTTGACGAGTTCTTCTGAGCGGGACTCTGGGGTTCGAAATGACCG
ACCAAGCGACGCCCAACCTGCCATCACGAGATTTCGATTCCACCGCCGCCTTCTATGAAAGGTTGGGCTT
CGGAATCGTTTTCCGGGACGCCGGCTGGATGATCCTCCAGCGCGGGGATCTCATGCTGGAGTTCTTCGCC
CACCCCAACTTGTTTATTGCAGCTTATAATGGTTACAAATAAAGCAATAGCATCACAAATTTCACAAATA
AAGCATTTTTTTCACTGCATTCTAGTTGTGGTTTGTCCAAACTCATCAATGTATCTTATCATGTCTGTAT
ACCGTCGACCTCTAGCTAGAGCTTGGCGTAATCATGGTCATAGCTGTTTCCTGTGTGAAATTGTTATCCG
CTCACAATTCCACACAACATACGAGCCGGAAGCATAAAGTGTAAAGCCTGGGGTGCCTAATGAGTGAGCT
AACTCACATTAATTGCGTTGCGCTCACTGCCCGCTTTCCAGTCGGGAAACCTGTCGTGCCAGCTGCATTA
ATGAATCGGCCAACGCGCGGGGAGAGGCGGTTTGCGTATTGGGCGCTCTTCCGCTTCCTCGCTCACTGAC
TCGCTGCGCTCGGTCGTTCGGCTGCGGCGAGCGGTATCAGCTCACTCAAAGGCGGTAATACGGTTATCCA
CAGAATCAGGGGATAACGCAGGAAAGAACATGTGAGCAAAAGGCCAGCAAAAGGCCAGGAACCGTAAAAA
GGCCGCGTTGCTGGCGTTTTTCCATAGGCTCCGCCCCCCTGACGAGCATCACAAAAATCGACGCTCAAGT
CAGAGGTGGCGAAACCCGACAGGACTATAAAGATACCAGGCGTTTCCCCCTGGAAGCTCCCTCGTGCGCT
CTCCTGTTCCGACCCTGCCGCTTACCGGATACCTGTCCGCCTTTCTCCCTTCGGGAAGCGTGGCGCTTTC
TCATAGCTCACGCTGTAGGTATCTCAGTTCGGTGTAGGTCGTTCGCTCCAAGCTGGGCTGTGTGCACGAA
CCCCCCGTTCAGCCCGACCGCTGCGCCTTATCCGGTAACTATCGTCTTGAGTCCAACCCGGTAAGACACG
ACTTATCGCCACTGGCAGCAGCCACTGGTAACAGGATTAGCAGAGCGAGGTATGTAGGCAGTGCTACAGA
GTTCTTGAAGTGGTGGCCTAACTACGGCTACACTAGAAGAACAGTATTTGGTATCTGCGCTCTGCTGAAG
CCAGTTACCTTCGGAAAAAGAGTTGGTAGCTCTTGATCCGGCAAACAAACCACCGCTGGTAGCGGTGGTT
TTTTTGTTTGCAAGCAGCAGATTACGCGCAGAAAAAAAGGATCTCAAGAAGATCCTTTGATCTTTTCTAC
GGGGTCTGACGCTCAGTGGAACGAAAACTCACGTTAAGGGATTTTGGTCATGAGATTATCAAAAAGGATC
TTCACCTAGATCCTTTTAAATTAAAAATGAAGTTTTAAATCAATCTAAAGTATATATGAGTAAACTTGGT
CTGACAGTTACCAATGCTTAATCAGTGAGGCACCTATCTCAGCGATCTGTCTATTTCGTTCATCCATAGT
TGCCTGACTCCCCGTCGTGTAGATAACTACGATACGGGAGGGCTTACCATCTGGCCCCAGTGCTGCAATG
ATACCGCGAGACCCACGCTCACCGGCTCCAGATTTATCAGCAATAAACCAGCCAGCCGGAAGGGCCGAGC
GCAGAAGTGGTCCTGCAACTTTATCCGCCTCCATCCAGTCTATTAATTGTTGCCGGGAAGCTAGAGTAAG
TAGTTCGCCAGTTAATAGTTTGCGCAACGTTGTTGCCATTGCTACAGGCATCGTGGTGTCACGCTCGTCG
TTTGGTATGGCTTCATTCAGCTCCGGTTCCCAACGATCAAGGCGAGTTACATGATCCCCCATGTTGTGCA
AAAAAGCGGTTAGCTCCTTCGGTCCTCCGATCGTTGTCAGAAGTAAGTTGGCCGCAGTGTTATCACTCAT
GGTTATGGCAGCACTGCATAATTCTCTTACTGTCATGCCATCCGTAAGATGCTTTTCTGTGACTGGTGAG
TACTCAACCAAGTCATTCTGAGAATAGTGTATGCGGCGACCGAGTTGCTCTTGCCCGGCGTCAATACGGG
ATAATACCGCGCCACATAGCAGAACTTTAAAAGTGCTCATCATTGGAAAACGTTCTTCGGGGCGAAAACT
CTCAAGGATCTTACCGCTGTTGAGATCCAGTTCGATGTAACCCACTCGTGCACCCAACTGATCTTCAGCA
TCTTTTACTTTCACCAGCGTTTCTGGGTGAGCAAAAACAGGAAGGCAAAATGCCGCAAAAAAGGGAATAA
GGGCGACACGGAAATGTTGAATACTCATACTCTTCCTTTTTCAATATTATTGAAGCATTTATCAGGGTTA
TTGTCTCATGAGCGGATACATATTTGAATGTATTTAGAAAAATAAACAAATAGGGGTTCCGCGCACATTT
CCCCGAAAAGTGCCACCTGACGTCGACGGATCGGGAGATCTCCCGATCCCCTATGGTGCACTCTCAGTAC
AATCTGCTCTGATGCCGCATAGTTAAGCCAGTATCTGCTCCCTGCTTGTGTGTTGGAGGTCGCTGAGTAG
TGCGCGAGCAAAATTTAAGCTACAACAAGGCAAGGCTTGACCGACAATTGCATGAAGAATCTGCTTAGGG
TTAGGCGTTTTGCGCTGCTTCGCGATGTACGG
